>Addgene plasmid #99567 | TMEM230-M3/Y92C-IRES(isoform 2) | addgene full sequence | sequence record 190806 | Addgene NGS Result
AGAAAAGATCAAAGGATCTTCTTGAGATCCTTTTTTTCTGCGCGTAATCTGCTGCTTGCAAACAAAAAAA
CCACCGCTACCAGCGGTGGTTTGTTTGCCGGATCAAGAGCTACCAACTCTTTTTCCGAAGGTAACTGGCT
TCAGCAGAGCGCAGATACCAAATACTGTTCTTCTAGTGTAGCCGTAGTTAGGCCACCACTTCAAGAACTC
TGTAGCACCGCCTACATACCTCGCTCTGCTAATCCTGTTACCAGTGGCTGCTGCCAGTGGCGATAAGTCG
TGTCTTACCGGGTTGGACTCAAGACGATAGTTACCGGATAAGGCGCAGCGGTCGGGCTGAACGGGGGGTT
CGTGCACACAGCCCAGCTTGGAGCGAACGACCTACACCGAACTGAGATACCTACAGCGTGAGCTATGAGA
AAGCGCCACGCTTCCCGAAGGGAGAAAGGCGGACAGGTATCCGGTAAGCGGCAGGGTCGGAACAGGAGAG
CGCACGAGGGAGCTTCCAGGGGGAAACGCCTGGTATCTTTATAGTCCTGTCGGGTTTCGCCACCTCTGAC
TTGAGCGTCGATTTTTGTGATGCTCGTCAGGGGGGCGGAGCCTATGGAAAAACGCCAGCAACGCGGCCTT
TTTACGGTTCCTGGCCTTTTGCTGGCCTTTTGCTCACATGTTCTTTCCTGCGTTATCCCCTGATTCTGTG
GATAACCGTATTACCGCCATGCATTAGTTATTAATAGTAATCAATTACGGGGTCATTAGTTCATAGCCCA
TATATGGAGTTCCGCGTTACATAACTTACGGTAAATGGCCCGCCTGGCTGACCGCCCAACGACCCCCGCC
CATTGACGTCAATAATGACGTATGTTCCCATAGTAACGCCAATAGGGACTTTCCATTGACGTCAATGGGT
GGAGTATTTACGGTAAACTGCCCACTTGGCAGTACATCAAGTGTATCATATGCCAAGTACGCCCCCTATT
GACGTCAATGACGGTAAATGGCCCGCCTGGCATTATGCCCAGTACATGACCTTATGGGACTTTCCTACTT
GGCAGTACATCTACGTATTAGTCATCGCTATTACCATGGTGATGCGGTTTTGGCAGTACATCAATGGGCG
TGGATAGCGGTTTGACTCACGGGGATTTCCAAGTCTCCACCCCATTGACGTCAATGGGAGTTTGTTTTGG
CACCAAAATCAACGGGACTTTCCAAAATGTCGTAACAACTCCGCCCCATTGACGCAAATGGGCGGTAGGC
GTGTACGGTGGGAGGTCTATATAAGCAGAGCTGGTTTAGTGAACCGTCAGATCCGCTAGCGCTACCGGAC
TCAGATCTCGAGGCCACCATGATGCCGTCCCGTACCAACCTGGCTACTGGAATCCCCAGTAGTAAAGTGA
AATATTCAAGGCTCTCCAGCACAGACGATGGCTGCATTGACCTTCAGTTTAAGAAAACCCCTCCTAAGAT
CCCTTATAAGGCCATCGCACTTGCCACTGTGCTGTTTTTGATTGGCGCCTTTCTCATTATTATAGGCTCC
CTCCTGCTGTCAGGCTACATCAGCAAAGGGGGGGCAGACCGGGCCGTTCCAGTGCTGATCATTGGCATTC
TGGTGTTCCTACCCGGATTTTACCACCTGCGCATCGCTTACTATGCATCCAAAGGCTACCGTGGTTACTC
CTATGATGACATTCCAGACTTTGATGACTAGCACGGATCCGCCCCTCTCCCTCCCCCCCCCCTAACGTTA
CTGGCCGAAGCCGCTTGGAATAAGGCCGGTGTGCGTTTGTCTATATGTTATTTTCCACCATATTGCCGTC
TTTTGGCAATGTGAGGGCCCGGAAACCTGGCCCTGTCTTCTTGACGAGCATTCCTAGGGGTCTTTCCCCT
CTCGCCAAAGGAATGCAAGGTCTGTTGAATGTCGTGAAGGAAGCAGTTCCTCTGGAAGCTTCTTGAAGAC
AAACAACGTCTGTAGCGACCCTTTGCAGGCAGCGGAACCCCCCACCTGGCGACAGGTGCCTCTGCGGCCA
AAAGCCACGTGTATAAGATACACCTGCAAAGGCGGCACAACCCCAGTGCCACGTTGTGAGTTGGATAGTT
GTGGAAAGAGTCAAATGGCTCTCCTCAAGCGTATTCAACAAGGGGCTGAAGGATGCCCAGAAGGTACCCC
ATTGTATGGGATCTGATCTGGGGCCTCGGTACACATGCTTTACATGTGTTTAGTCGAGGTTAAAAAAACG
TCTAGGCCCCCCGAACCACGGGGACGTGGTTTTCCTTTGAAAAACACGATGATAATATGGCCACAACCAT
GGCCCAGTCCAAGCACGGCCTGACCAAGGAGATGACCATGAAGTACCGCATGGAGGGCTGCGTGGACGGC
CACAAGTTCGTGATCACCGGCGAGGGCATCGGCTACCCCTTCAAGGGCAAGCAGGCCATCAACCTGTGCG
TGGTGGAGGGCGGCCCCTTGCCCTTCGCCGAGGACATCTTGTCCGCCGCCTTCATGTACGGCAACCGCGT
GTTCACCGAGTACCCCCAGGACATCGTCGACTACTTCAAGAACTCCTGCCCCGCCGGCTACACCTGGGAC
CGCTCCTTCCTGTTCGAGGACGGCGCCGTGTGCATCTGCAACGCCGACATCACCGTGAGCGTGGAGGAGA
ACTGCATGTACCACGAGTCCAAGTTCTACGGCGTGAACTTCCCCGCCGACGGCCCCGTGATGAAGAAGAT
GACCGACAACTGGGAGCCCTCCTGCGAGAAGATCATCCCCGTGCCCAAGCAGGGCATCTTGAAGGGCGAC
GTGAGCATGTACCTGCTGCTGAAGGACGGTGGCCGCTTGCGCTGCCAGTTCGACACCGTGTACAAGGCCA
AGTCCGTGCCCCGCAAGATGCCCGACTGGCACTTCATCCAGCACAAGCTGACCCGCGAGGACCGCAGCGA
CGCCAAGAACCAGAAGTGGCACCTGACCGAGCACGCCATCGCCTCCGGCTCCGCCTTGCCCTGAGCGGCC
GCGACTCTAGATCATAATCAGCCATACCACATTTGTAGAGGTTTTACTTGCTTTAAAAAACCTCCCACAC
CTCCCCCTGAACCTGAAACATAAAATGAATGCAATTGTTGTTGTTAACTTGTTTATTGCAGCTTATAATG
GTTACAAATAAAGCAATAGCATCACAAATTTCACAAATAAAGCATTTTTTTCACTGCATTCTAGTTGTGG
TTTGTCCAAACTCATCAATGTATCTTAAGGCGTAAATTGTAAGCGTTAATATTTTGTTAAAATTCGCGTT
AAATTTTTGTTAAATCAGCTCATTTTTTAACCAATAGGCCGAAATCGGCAAAATCCCTTATAAATCAAAA
GAATAGACCGAGATAGGGT
[37 nt withheld, positions 3380-3416]
AAAGAACGTGGACTCCAACGTCAAAGG
[49 nt withheld, positions 3444-3492]
T
[91 nt withheld, positions 3494-3584]
G
[124 nt withheld, positions 3586-3709]
CAGGTGGCACTTTTCGGGGAAATGTGCGCGGAACCCCTATTTGTTTATTTTTCTAAATACATTCAAATAT
GTATCCGCTCATGAGACAATAACCCTGATAAATGCTTCAATAATATTGAAAAAGGAAGAGTCCTGAGGCG
GAAAGAACCAGCTGTGGAATGTGTGTCAGTTAGGGTGTGGAAAGTCCCCAGGCTCCCCAGCAGGCAGAAG
TATGCAAAGCATGCATCTCAATTAGTCAGCAACCAGGTGTGGAAAGTCCCCAGGCTCCCCAGCAGGCAGA
AGTATGCAAAGCATGCATCTCAATTAGTCAGCAACCATAGTCCCGCCCCTAACTCCGCCCATCCCGCCCC
TAACTCCGCCCAGTTCCGCCCATTCTCCGCCCCATGGCTGACTAATTTTTTTTATTTATGCAGAGGCCGA
GGCCGCCTCGGCCTCTGAGCTATTCCAGAAGTAGTGAGGAGGCTTTTTTGGAGGCCTAGGCTTTTGCAAA
GATCGATCAAGAGACAGGATGAGGATCGTTTCGCATGATTGAACAAGATGGATTGCACGCAGGTTCTCCG
GCCGCTTGGGTGGAGAGGCTATTCGGCTATGACTGGGCACAACAGACAATCGGCTGCTCTGATGCCGCCG
TGTTCCGGCTGTCAGCGCAGGGGCGCCCGGTTCTTTTTGTCAAGACCGACCTGTCCGGTGCCCTGAATGA
ACTGCAAGACGAGGCAGCGCGGCTATCGTGGCTGGCCACGACGGGCGTTCCTTGCGCAGCTGTGCTCGAC
GTTGTCACTGAAGCGGGAAGGGACTGGCTGCTATTGGGCGAAGTGCCGGGGCAGGATCTCCTGTCATCTC
ACCTTGCTCCTGCCGAGAAAGTATCCATCATGGCTGATGCAATGCGGCGGCTGCATACGCTTGATCCGGC
TACCTGCCCATTCGACCACCAAGCGAAACATCGCATCGAGCGAGCACGTACTCGGATGGAAGCCGGTCTT
GTCGATCAGGATGATCTGGACGAAGAGCATCAGGGGCTCGCGCCAGCCGAACTGTTCGCCAGGCTCAAGG
CGAGCATGCCCGACGGCGAGGATCTCGTCGTGACCCATGGCGATGCCTGCTTGCCGAATATCATGGTGGA
AAATGGCCGCTTTTCTGGATTCATCGACTGTGGCCGGCTGGGTGTGGCGGACCGCTATCAGGACATAGCG
TTGGCTACCCGTGATATTGCTGAAGAGCTTGGCGGCGAATGGGCTGACCGCTTCCTCGTGCTTTACGGTA
TCGCCGCTCCCGATTCGCAGCGCATCGCCTTCTATCGCCTTCTTGACGAGTTCTTCTGAGCGGGACTCTG
GGGTTCGAAATGACCGACCAAGCGACGCCCAACCTGCCATCACGAGATTTCGATTCCACCGCCGCCTTCT
ATGAAAGGTTGGGCTTCGGAATCGTTTTCCGGGACGCCGGCTGGATGATCCTCCAGCGCGGGGATCTCAT
GCTGGAGTTCTTCGCCCACCCTAGGGGGAGGCTAACTGAAACACGGAAGGAGACAATACCGGAAGGAACC
CGCGCTATGACGGCAATAAAAAGACAGAATAAAACGCACGGTGTTGGGTCGTTTGTTCATAAACGCGGGG
TTCGGTCCCAGGGCTGGCACTCTGTCGATACCCCACCGAGACCCCATTGGGGCCAATACGCCCGCGTTTC
TTCCTTTTCCCCACCCCACCCCCCAAGTTCGGGTGAAGGCCCAGGGCTCGCAGCCAACGTCGGGGCGGCA
GGCCCTGCCATAGCCTCAGGTTACTCATATATACTTTAGATTGATTTAAAACTTCATTTTTAATTTAAAA
GGATCTAGGTGAAGATCCTTTTTGATAATCTCATGACCAAAATCCCTTAACGTGAGTTTTCGTTCCACTG
AGCGTCAGACCCCGT
Features (pLannotate 1.2.2; 16 found; start..end, strand, type, name):
     22..610     +  rep_origin     ori: high-copy-number ColE1/pMB1/pBR322/pUC origin of replication
    785..1088    +  enhancer       CMV enhancer: human cytomegalovirus immediate early enhancer
   1089..1292    +  promoter       CMV promoter: human cytomegalovirus (CMV) immediate early promoter
   1315..1342    +  misc_feature   MCS (fragment): multiple cloning site
   1349..1708    +  CDS            TMEM230: TM230_HUMAN - Also known as C20orf30. Experimental evidence at protein level: Swiss-Prot protein existence level 1. Involved in trafficking and recycling of synaptic vesicles. From Homo sapiens (Human).
   1722..2308    +  misc_feature   IRES2: internal ribosome entry site (IRES) of the encephalomyocarditis virus (EMCV)
   2309..3004    +  CDS            ZsGreen1: Zoanthus green fluorescent protein mammalian codon-optimized
   3020..3103    +  CDS            large T antigen (fragment): large T antigen from SV40 (simian virus 40)
   3126..3247    +  polyA_signal   SV40 poly(A) signal: SV40 polyadenylation signal
   3281..3709    -  rep_origin     f1 ori (sequence partly withheld): f1 bacteriophage origin of replication; arrow indicates direction of (+) strand synthesis
   3736..3840    +  promoter       AmpR promoter: bla
   3842..4199    +  promoter       SV40 promoter: SV40 enhancer and early promoter
   4234..5028    +  CDS            NeoR/KanR: aminoglycoside phosphotransferase from Tn5; aph(3')-II (or nptII); confers resistance to neomycin, kanamycin, and G418 (Geneticin®)
   5049..5201    +  CDS            ble (fragment): BLE_KLEPN - Experimental evidence at protein level: Swiss-Prot protein existence level 1. Binding protein with a strong affinity to the bleomycin family of antibiotics. Binds to CL990; an antimitotic-antibiotic compound. From Klebsiella pneumoniae.
   5260..5307    +  polyA_signal   HSV TK poly(A) signal: herpes simplex virus thymidine kinase polyadenylation signal (Cole and Stacy, 1985)
   5398..5414    -  polyA_signal   bGH poly(A) signal (fragment): bovine growth hormone polyadenylation signal
