[The description below was written by a language model from this plasmid's Addgene catalogue record and pLannotate feature annotations shown in this document.]
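Description:
TMEM230-M3/Y92C-IRES(isoform 2) is a mammalian expression plasmid built on the Clontech pIRES2-ZsGreen1 backbone, designed to co-express a mutant form of human TMEM230 together with the green fluorescent reporter ZsGreen1. It is maintained in E. coli at high copy through a ColE1/pUC-type origin and selected with kanamycin. The resistance gene is the Tn5 aminoglycoside phosphotransferase (NeoR/KanR), placed behind tandem bacterial (bla) and SV40 early promoters and followed by an HSV TK polyadenylation signal, so the same marker can also support G418 selection in mammalian cells. An f1 origin is present as well. Short annotated fragments of SV40 large T antigen, ble and a bGH poly(A) signal appear to be backbone remnants rather than functional elements.

The expression cassette is driven by the CMV immediate early enhancer and promoter. The TMEM230 isoform 2 coding sequence, cloned between XhoI and BamHI sites, is followed by the EMCV-derived IRES2, the mammalian codon-optimized ZsGreen1 open reading frame, and an SV40 poly(A) signal. This produces a single bicistronic transcript from which untagged TMEM230 and ZsGreen1 are translated separately, so green fluorescence marks transfected cells without fusing anything to the protein of interest. The insert carries the Y92C substitution (designated M3). The depositor notes that this numbering follows the longer isoform, so the residue position differs in the shorter isoform 2 actually encoded here. TMEM230 is annotated as involved in synaptic vesicle trafficking and recycling, and the plasmid comes from work identifying TMEM230 mutations in familial Parkinson's disease, so it suits studies of this variant's effects in cultured mammalian cells.
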