Addgene plasmid #99567: TMEM230-M3/Y92C-IRES(isoform 2)
Purpose: mammalian expression of mutant TMEM230 (isoform 2) and ZsGreen
Depositing lab: Han-Xiang Deng. Depositing organization: Northwestern University. Publication: Identification of TMEM230 mutations in familial Parkinson's disease. Deng HX, Shi Y, Yang Y, Ahmeti KB, Miller N, Huang C, Cheng L, Zhai H, Deng S, Nuytemans K, Corbett NJ, Kim MJ, Deng H, Tang B, Yang Z, Xu Y, Chan P, Huang B, Gao XP, Song Z, Liu Z, Fecto F, Siddique N, Foroud T, Jankovic J, Ghetti B, Nicholson DA, Krainc D, Melen O, Vance JM, Pericak-Vance MA, Ma YC, Rajput AH, Siddique T. Nat Genet. 2016 Jul;48(7):733-9. doi: 10.1038/ng.3589. Epub 2016 Jun 6. PubMed 27270108.
Backbone
  Vector backbone: plRES2-ZsGreen1 Vector (632478)
  Backbone manufacturer: Clontech
  Backbone size w/o insert (bp): 5300
  Vector type: Mammalian Expression
Growth in bacteria
  Bacterial resistance: Kanamycin, 50 μg/mL
  Growth temperature: 37°C
  Growth strain: DH5alpha
  Copy number: High Copy
Gene/Insert
  Gene/Insert name: TMEM230 (alt name: NM_001009924)
  Species: H. sapiens (human)
  Insert size (bp): 368
  Mutation: M3/Y92C
  Entrez Gene: TMEM230 (a.k.a. C20orf30, HSPC274, dJ1116H23.2.1)
  Promoter: CMV
  Cloning method: Restriction Enzyme; 5′ cloning site XhoI (unknown if destroyed); 3′ cloning site BamHI (unknown if destroyed)
  Sequencing primers: 5′ CMV-F; 3′ ctaggaatgctcgtcaagaagaca
Terms and licenses: Academic/Nonprofit Terms; Industry Terms: Not Available to Industry
Depositor comments: Note: The mutation numbering for the TMEM230 insert corresponds to the longer isoform.
How to cite: TMEM230-M3/Y92C-IRES(isoform 2) was a gift from Han-Xiang Deng (Addgene plasmid # 99567 ; http://n2t.net/addgene:99567 ; RRID:Addgene_99567)
